>Addgene plasmid #198682 | pEM.H09L | addgene full sequence | sequence record 393324 | Addgene NGS Result
GACCCTGTCAGACCAAGTTTACTCATATATACTTTAGATTGATTTAAAACTTCATTTTTAATTTAAAAGG
ATCTAGGTGAAGATCCTTTTTGATAATCTCATGAACAATAAAACTGTCTGCTTACATAAACAGTAATACA
AGGGGTGTTATGAGCCATATTCAACGGGAAACGTCTTGCTCTAGGCCGCGATTAAATTCCAACATGGATG
CTGATTTATATGGGTATAAATGGGCTCGCGATAATGTCGGGCAATCAGGTGCGACAATCTATCGATTGTA
TGGGAAGCCCGATGCGCCAGAGTTGTTTCTGAAACATGGCAAAGGTAGCGTTGCCAATGATGTTACAGAT
GAGATGGTCAGACTAAACTGGCTGACGGAATTTATGCCTCTTCCGACCATCAAGCATTTTATCCGTACTC
CTGATGATGCATGGTTACTCACCACTGCGATCCCCGGGAAAACAGCATTCCAGGTATTAGAAGAATATCC
TGATTCAGGTGAAAATATTGTTGATGCGCTGGCAGTGTTCCTGCGCCGGTTGCATTCGATTCCTGTTTGT
AATTGTCCTTTTAACAGCGATCGCGTATTTCGACTCGCTCAGGCGCAATCACGAATGAATAACGGTTTGG
TTGATGCGAGTGATTTTGATGACGAGCGTAATGGCTGGCCTGTTGAACAAGTCTGGAAAGAAATGCATAA
ACTTTTGCCATTCTCACCGGATTCAGTCGTCACTCATGGTGATTTCTCACTTGATAACCTTATTTTTGAC
GAGGGGAAATTAATAGGTTGTATTGATGTTGGACGAGTCGGAATCGCAGACCGATACCAGGATCTTGCCA
TCCTATGGAACTGCCTCGGTGAGTTTTCTCCTTCATTACAGAAACGGCTTTTTCAAAAATATGGTATTGA
TAATCCTGATATGAATAAATTGCAGTTTCATTTGATGCTCGATGAGTTTTTCTAAGAATTAATTCATGAC
CAAAATCCCTTAACGTGAGTTTTCGTTCCACTGAGCGTCAGACCCCGTAGAAAAGATCAAAGGATCTTCT
TGAGATCCTTTTTTTCTGCGCGTAATCTGCTGCTTGCAAACAAAAAAACCACCGCTACCAGCGGTGGTTT
GTTTGCCGGATCAAGAGCTACCAACTCTTTTTCCGAAGGTAACTGGCTTCAGCAGAGCGCAGATACCAAA
TACTGTTCTTCTAGTGTAGCCGTAGTTAGGCCACCACTTCAAGAACTCTGTAGCACCGCCTACATACCTC
GCTCTGCTAATCCTGTTACCAGTGGCTGCTGCCAGTGGCGATAAGTCGTGTCTTACCGGGTTGGACTCAA
GACGATAGTTACCGGATAAGGCGCAGCGGTCGGGCTGAACGGGGGGTTCGTGCACACAGCCCAGCTTGGA
GCGAACGACCTACACCGAACTGAGATACCTACAGCGTGAGCTATGAGAAAGCGCCACGCTTCCCGAAGGG
AGAAAGGCGGACAGGTATCCGGTAAGCGGCAGGGTCGGAACAGGAGAGCGCACGAGGGAGCTTCCAGGGG
GAAACGCCTGGTATCTTTATAGTCCTGTCGGGTTTCGCCACCTCTGACTTGAGCGTCGATTTTTGTGATG
CTCGTCAGGGGGGCGGAGCCTATGGAAAAACGCCAGCAACGCGGCCTTTTTACGGTTCCTGGCCTTTTGC
TGGCCTTTTGCTCACATGTTCTTTCCTGCGTTATCCCCTGATTCTGTGGATAACCGTATTACCGCCTTTG
AGTGAGCTGATACCGCTCGCCGCAGCCGAACGACCGAGCGCAGCGAGTCAGTGAGCGAGGAAGCGGAAGA
GCGCCCAATACGCAAACCGCCTCTCCCCGCGCGTTGGCCGATTCTGGTCTCCTGCCCGACCAACTTGGTA
TCCGGCTGTTCCTTCATAGCCCTTTCAATGAACGTTGCAGCCCTTTGAAGATTGGCCATTTTGTCAGGAC
TCGAGCCTGACAGTTGGACCAACGCAACTTTAATTTTTTGTGAAAGAATCTTCGAAGCACTCATACTGGC
GATCTTCACGCCCTCCTGCTATTACAAAAGCTGTGTTTTTACAAGAATCAAATTAAGTTAGCAAGATATC
ATACAACATTATTGATAATTTCAATATCGTGTTCGTACCTGATGACGTATCTGTGCATTGATAAGGCCCG
CATGGTTTCAGAAAGCAGAGCGGAACGATTCCAAATTAGTGGCCTTGTGCTTTGCATGTCAATTGTGTTA
CCTTCAGCTCGTGGATTTGTTTTATCAATACACAGTCTACAGTCAAGAATTTTTTTTATCAAATTTTGCG
TTCGAGCGTATAAAATAGCCGCTGTAGCTACTTAAGTTCCTGTTCAGCGATAGTTTTTTTCCATCACACA
TACTATGGCGCCACTAGGA
Features (pLannotate 1.2.2; 4 found; start..end, strand, type, name):
    150..965     +  CDS            KanR: aminoglycoside phosphotransferase; aph(3')-Ia; confers resistance to kanamycin in bacteria or G418 (Geneticin®) in eukaryotes
   1050..1638    +  rep_origin     ori: high-copy-number ColE1/pMB1/pBR322/pUC origin of replication
   1821..1864    +  CDS            lacI (fragment): lac repressor; lacI; The lac repressor binds to the lac operator to inhibit transcription in E. coli. This inhibition can be relieved by adding lactose or isopropyl-β-D-thiogalactopyranoside (IPTG).
   1878..2024    -  CDS            NIT3 (fragment): NIT3_YEAST - Experimental evidence at protein level: Swiss-Prot protein existence level 1. Possesses omega-amidase activity (PubMed:28373563). The role of omega-amidase is to remove potentially toxic intermediates by converting 2-oxoglutaramate and 2-oxosuccinamate to biologically useful 2-oxoglutarate and oxaloacetate, respectively. From Saccharomyces cerevisiae (strain ATCC 204508 / S288c) (Baker's yeast).
