[The description below was written by a language model from this plasmid's Addgene catalogue record and pLannotate feature annotations shown in this document.]
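Description:
pEM.H09L is a small (about 2.4 kb) part plasmid from the Easy-MISE (Easy Modular Integrative fuSion-ready Expression) toolkit, a modular cloning system for rapidly building heterologous expression constructs that integrate into the Saccharomyces cerevisiae genome. It is built on the pGA-blue backbone and is catalogued as a yeast expression/synthetic biology vector, although the plasmid itself carries only bacterial maintenance functions. These are a high-copy ColE1/pUC-type origin of replication and a kanamycin resistance gene, aph(3')-Ia, for propagation and selection in E. coli. No yeast origin of replication, yeast auxotrophic marker, promoter or terminator is annotated. This fits a donor plasmid that supplies one module to an assembly, not a vector that replicates or expresses a gene in yeast on its own.

The insert is named XII4_DW and comes from S. cerevisiae. The name suggests a downstream homology arm for a chromosomal integration locus designated XII-4, although the record does not spell this out. The feature table shows a short fragment matching the yeast NIT3 (omega-amidase) coding sequence on the reverse strand. This is most plausibly genomic sequence that falls within the homology region and not an intended expression payload. A very short lacI fragment next to it is probably a remnant of the backbone's cloning region.

The depositor notes that the plasmid was made by Golden Gate assembly. In toolkit use, a module like this would be combined with a matching upstream arm, expression cassettes and a selection marker to direct integration by homologous recombination. The record does not describe the Type IIS sites or overhangs involved.
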