Addgene plasmid #198682: pEM.H09L
Purpose: An Easy Modular Integrative fuSion-ready Expression toolkit (Easy-MISE toolkit) for fast engineering of heterologous productions in Saccharomyces cerevisiae
Depositing lab: Paola Branduardi. Depositing organization: Universita degli Studi di Milano-Bicocca. Publication: Easy Modular Integrative fuSion-ready Expression (Easy-MISE) Toolkit for Fast Engineering of Heterologous Productions in Saccharomyces cerevisiae. Maestroni L, Butti P, Milanesi R, Pagliari S, Campone L, Serra I, Branduardi P. ACS Synth Biol. 2023 Apr 14. doi: 10.1021/acssynbio.3c00015. PubMed 37058502.
Backbone
  Vector backbone: pGA-blue
  Backbone manufacturer: IndBioTech Lab
  Vector type: Yeast Expression, Synthetic Biology
Growth in bacteria
  Bacterial resistance: Kanamycin, 50 μg/mL
  Growth temperature: 37°C
  Growth strain: DH5alpha
  Copy number: High Copy
Gene/Insert
  Gene/Insert name: XII4_DW
  Species: S. cerevisiae (budding yeast)
  Cloning method: Unknown
Terms and licenses: Academic/Nonprofit Terms; Industry Terms: Not Available to Industry
Depositor comments: Cloning Method: Goldon Gate Assembly
How to cite: pEM.H09L was a gift from Paola Branduardi (Addgene plasmid # 198682 ; http://n2t.net/addgene:198682 ; RRID:Addgene_198682)
